>Addgene plasmid #118472 | pcDNA3-blueCKAR | addgene full sequence | sequence record 230290 | Addgene NGS Result
GACGGATCGGGAGATCTCCCGATCCCCTATGGTGCACTCTCAGTACAATCTGCTCTGATGCCGCATAGTT
AAGCCAGTATCTGCTCCCTGCTTGTGTGTTGGAGGTCGCTGAGTAGTGCGCGAGCAAAATTTAAGCTACA
ACAAGGCAAGGCTTGACCGACAATTGCATGAAGAATCTGCTTAGGGTTAGGCGTTTTGCGCTGCTTCGCG
ATGTACGGGCCAGATATACGCGTTGACATTGATTATTGACTAGTTATTAATAGTAATCAATTACGGGGTC
ATTAGTTCATAGCCCATATATGGAGTTCCGCGTTACATAACTTACGGTAAATGGCCCGCCTGGCTGACCG
CCCAACGACCCCCGCCCATTGACGTCAATAATGACGTATGTTCCCATAGTAACGCCAATAGGGACTTTCC
ATTGACGTCAATGGGTGGAGTATTTACGGTAAACTGCCCACTTGGCAGTACATCAAGTGTATCATATGCC
AAGTACGCCCCCTATTGACGTCAATGACGGTAAATGGCCCGCCTGGCATTATGCCCAGTACATGACCTTA
TGGGACTTTCCTACTTGGCAGTACATCTACGTATTAGTCATCGCTATTACCATGGTGATGCGGTTTTGGC
AGTACATCAATGGGCGTGGATAGCGGTTTGACTCACGGGGATTTCCAAGTCTCCACCCCATTGACGTCAA
TGGGAGTTTGTTTTGGCACCAAAATCAACGGGACTTTCCAAAATGTCGTAACAACTCCGCCCCATTGACG
CAAATGGGCGGTAGGCGTGTACGGTGGGAGGTCTATATAAGCAGAGCTCTCTGGCTAACTAGAGAACCCA
CTGCTTACTGGCTTATCGAAATTAATACGACTCACTATAGGGAGACCCAAGCTTGCGGCCGCCACCATGG
TGCGGGGTTCTCATCATCATCATCATCATGGTATGGCTAGCATGACTGGTGGACAGCAAATGGGTCGGGA
TCTGTACGACGATGACGATAAGGATCCCATGCGATTCAGAAGATTCCAGACGTTGAAGGACAAGGCTAAG
GCTGGCGGCACCGGCGGCAGCGAGCTCAGCGCGATCAACGTCTATATCAAGGCCGACAAGCAGAAGAACG
GCATCAAGGCGAACTTCAAGATCCGCCACAACATCGAGGACGGCGGCGTGCAGCTCGCCTACCACTACCA
GCAGAACACCCCCATCGGCGACGGCCCCGTGCTGCTGCCCGACAACCACTACCTGAGCGTGCAGTCCAAA
CTTTCGAAAGACCCCAACGAGAAGCGCGATCACATGGTCCTGCTGGAGTTCGTGACCGCCGCCGGGATCA
CTCTCGGCATGGACGAGCTGTACAAGGGCGGTACCGGAGGGAGCATGGTGAGCAAGGGCGAGGAGCTGTT
CACCGGGGTGGTGCCCATCCTGGTCGAGCTGGACGGCGACGTAAACGGCCACAAGTTCAGCGTGTCCGGC
GAGGGTGAGGGCGATGCCACCTACGGCAAGCTGACCCTGAAGTTCATCTGCACCACCGGCAAGCTGCCCG
TGCCCTGGCCCACCCTCGTGACCACCCTGAGCCATGGCGTGCAGTGCTTCAGCCGCTACCCCGACCACAT
GAAGCAGCACGACTTCTTCAAGTCCGCCATGCCCGAAGGCTACATCCAGGAGCGCACCATCTTCTTCAAG
GACGACGGCAACTACAAGACCCGCGCCGAGGTGAAGTTCGAGGGCGACACCCTGGTGAACCGCATCGAGC
TGAAGGGCATCGACTTCAAGGAGGACGGCAACATCCTGGGGCACAAGCTGGAGTACAACAGCATGCATAA
GTTTTCTCAAGAACAGATCGGCGAAAACATTGTGTGCAGGGTCATTTGTACCACGGGTCAAATTCCCATC
CGAGATTTGTCAGCTGATATTTCACAAGTGCTTAAGGAAAAACGATCCATAAAGAAAGTTTGGACATTTG
GTAGAAACCCAGCCTGTGACTATCATTTAGGAAACATTTCAAGACTGTCAAATAAGCATTTCCAAATACT
ACTAGGAGAAGACGGTAACCTTTTATTGAATGACATTTCCACTAATGGGACCTGGTTAAATGGGCAAAAA
GTCGAGAAGAACAGCAATCAGTTACTGTCTCAAGGTGATGAAATAACCGTTGGTGTAGGCGTGGAATCAG
ATATTTTATCTCTGGTCATTTTCATAAACGACAAATTTAAGCAGTGCCTCGAGCAGAACAAAGTTGATCG
CTAAGAATTCTGCAGATATCCATCACACTGGCGGCCGCTCGAGCATGCATCTAGAGGGCCCTATTCTATA
GTGTCACCTAAATGCTAGAGCTCGCTGATCAGCCTCGACTGTGCCTTCTAGTTGCCAGCCATCTGTTGTT
TGCCCCTCCCCCGTGCCTTCCTTGACCCTGGAAGGTGCCACTCCCACTGTCCTTTCCTAATAAAATGAGG
AAATTGCATCGCATTGTCTGAGTAGGTGTCATTCTATTCTGGGGGGTGGGGTGGGGCAGGACAGCAAGGG
GGAGGATTGGGAAGACAATAGCAGGCATGCTGGGGATGCGGTGGGCTCTATGGCTTCTGAGGCGGAAAGA
ACCAGCTGGGGCTCTAGGGGGTATCCCC
[124 nt withheld, positions 2619-2742]
C
[91 nt withheld, positions 2744-2834]
A
[49 nt withheld, positions 2836-2884]
CCTTTGACGTTGGAGTCCACGTTCTTT
[37 nt withheld, positions 2912-2948]
ACCCTATCTCGGTCTATTCTTTTGATTTATAAGGGATTTTGCCGATTTCGGCCTATTGGTTAAAAAATGA
GCTGATTTAACAAAAATTTAACGCGAATTAATTCTGTGGAATGTGTGTCAGTTAGGGTGTGGAAAGTCCC
CAGGCTCCCCAGCAGGCAGAAGTATGCAAAGCATGCATCTCAATTAGTCAGCAACCAGGTGTGGAAAGTC
CCCAGGCTCCCCAGCAGGCAGAAGTATGCAAAGCATGCATCTCAATTAGTCAGCAACCATAGTCCCGCCC
CTAACTCCGCCCATCCCGCCCCTAACTCCGCCCAGTTCCGCCCATTCTCCGCCCCATGGCTGACTAATTT
TTTTTATTTATGCAGAGGCCGAGGCCGCCTCTGCCTCTGAGCTATTCCAGAAGTAGTGAGGAGGCTTTTT
TGGAGGCCTAGGCTTTTGCAAAAAGCTCCCGGGAGCTTGTATATCCATTTTCGGATCTGATCAAGAGACA
GGATGAGGATCGTTTCGCATGATTGAACAAGATGGATTGCACGCAGGTTCTCCGGCCGCTTGGGTGGAGA
GGCTATTCGGCTATGACTGGGCACAACAGACAATCGGCTGCTCTGATGCCGCCGTGTTCCGGCTGTCAGC
GCAGGGGCGCCCGGTTCTTTTTGTCAAGACCGACCTGTCCGGTGCCCTGAATGAACTGCAGGACGAGGCA
GCGCGGCTATCGTGGCTGGCCACGACGGGCGTTCCTTGCGCAGCTGTGCTCGACGTTGTCACTGAAGCGG
GAAGGGACTGGCTGCTATTGGGCGAAGTGCCGGGGCAGGATCTCCTGTCATCTCACCTTGCTCCTGCCGA
GAAAGTATCCATCATGGCTGATGCAATGCGGCGGCTGCATACGCTTGATCCGGCTACCTGCCCATTCGAC
CACCAAGCGAAACATCGCATCGAGCGAGCACGTACTCGGATGGAAGCCGGTCTTGTCGATCAGGATGATC
TGGACGAAGAGCATCAGGGGCTCGCGCCAGCCGAACTGTTCGCCAGGCTCAAGGCGCGCATGCCCGACGG
CGAGGATCTCGTCGTGACCCATGGCGATGCCTGCTTGCCGAATATCATGGTGGAAAATGGCCGCTTTTCT
GGATTCATCGACTGTGGCCGGCTGGGTGTGGCGGACCGCTATCAGGACATAGCGTTGGCTACCCGTGATA
TTGCTGAAGAGCTTGGCGGCGAATGGGCTGACCGCTTCCTCGTGCTTTACGGTATCGCCGCTCCCGATTC
GCAGCGCATCGCCTTCTATCGCCTTCTTGACGAGTTCTTCTGAGCGGGACTCTGGGGTTCGAAATGACCG
ACCAAGCGACGCCCAACCTGCCATCACGAGATTTCGATTCCACCGCCGCCTTCTATGAAAGGTTGGGCTT
CGGAATCGTTTTCCGGGACGCCGGCTGGATGATCCTCCAGCGCGGGGATCTCATGCTGGAGTTCTTCGCC
CACCCCAACTTGTTTATTGCAGCTTATAATGGTTACAAATAAAGCAATAGCATCACAAATTTCACAAATA
AAGCATTTTTTTCACTGCATTCTAGTTGTGGTTTGTCCAAACTCATCAATGTATCTTATCATGTCTGTAT
ACCGTCGACCTCTAGCTAGAGCTTGGCGTAATCATGGTCATAGCTGTTTCCTGTGTGAAATTGTTATCCG
CTCACAATTCCACACAACATACGAGCCGGAAGCATAAAGTGTAAAGCCTGGGGTGCCTAATGAGTGAGCT
AACTCACATTAATTGCGTTGCGCTCACTGCCCGCTTTCCAGTCGGGAAACCTGTCGTGCCAGCTGCATTA
ATGAATCGGCCAACGCGCGGGGAGAGGCGGTTTGCGTATTGGGCGCTCTTCCGCTTCCTCGCTCACTGAC
TCGCTGCGCTCGGTCGTTCGGCTGCGGCGAGCGGTATCAGCTCACTCAAAGGCGGTAATACGGTTATCCA
CAGAATCAGGGGATAACGCAGGAAAGAACATGTGAGCAAAAGGCCAGCAAAAGGCCAGGAACCGTAAAAA
GGCCGCGTTGCTGGCGTTTTTCCATAGGCTCCGCCCCCCTGACGAGCATCACAAAAATCGACGCTCAAGT
CAGAGGTGGCGAAACCCGACAGGACTATAAAGATACCAGGCGTTTCCCCCTGGAAGCTCCCTCGTGCGCT
CTCCTGTTCCGACCCTGCCGCTTACCGGATACCTGTCCGCCTTTCTCCCTTCGGGAAGCGTGGCGCTTTC
TCATAGCTCACGCTGTAGGTATCTCAGTTCGGTGTAGGTCGTTCGCTCCAAGCTGGGCTGTGTGCACGAA
CCCCCCGTTCAGCCCGACCGCTGCGCCTTATCCGGTAACTATCGTCTTGAGTCCAACCCGGTAAGACACG
ACTTATCGCCACTGGCAGCAGCCACTGGTAACAGGATTAGCAAAGCGAGGTATGTAGGCGGTGCTACAGA
GTTCTTGAAGTGGTGGCCTAACTACGGCTACACTAGAAGAACAGTATTTGGTATCTGCGCTCTGCTGAAG
CCAGTTACCTTCGGAAAAAGAGTTGGTAGCTCTTGATCCGGCAAACAAACCACCGCTGGTAGCGGTGGTT
TTTTTGTTTGCAAGCAGCAGATTACGCGCAGAAAAAAAGGATCTCAAGAAGATCCTTTGATCTTTTCTAC
GGGGTCTGACGCTCAGTGGAACGAAAACTCACGTTAAGGGATTTTGGTCATGAGATTATCAAAAAGGATC
TTCACCTAGATCCTTTTAAATTAAAAATGAAGTTTTAAATCAATCTAAAGTATATATGAGTAAACTTGGT
CTGACAGTTACCAATGCTTAATCAGTGAGGCACCTATCTCAGCGATCTGTCTATTTCGTTCATCCATAGT
TGCCTGACTCCCCGTCGTGTAGATAACTACGATACGGGAGGGCTTACCATCTGGCCCCAGTGCTGCAATG
ATACCGCGAGACCCACGCTCACCGGCTCCAGATTTATCAGCAATAAACCAGCCAGCCGGAAGGGCCGAGC
GCAGAAGTGGTCCTGCAACTTTATCCGCCTCCATCCAGTCTATTAATTGTTGCCGGGAAGCTAGAGTAAG
TAGTTCGCCAGTTAATAGTTTGCGCAACGTTGTTGCCATTGCTACAGGCATCGTGGTGTCACGCTCGTCG
TTTGGTATGGCTTCATTCAGCTCCGGTTCCCAACGATCAAGGCGAGTTACATGATCCCCCATGTTGTGCA
AAAAAGCGGTTAGCTCCTTCGGTCCTCCGATCGTTGTCAGAAGTAAGTTGGCCGCAGTGTTATCACTCAT
GGTTATGGCAGCACTGCATAATTCTCTTACTGTCATGCCATCCGTAAGATGCTTTTCTGTGACTGGTGAG
TACTCAACCAAGTCATTCTGAGAATAGTGTATGCGGCGACCGAGTTGCTCTTGCCCGGCGTCAATACGGG
ATAATACCGCGCCACATAGCAGAACTTTAAAAGTGCTCATCATTGGAAAACGTTCTTCGGGGCGAAAACT
CTCAAGGATCTTACCGCTGTTGAGATCCAGTTCGATGTAACCCACTCGTGCACCCAACTGATCTTCAGCA
TCTTTTACTTTCACCAGCGTTTCTGGGTGAGCAAAAACAGGAAGGCAAAATGCCGCAAAAAAGGGAATAA
GGGCGACACGGAAATGTTGAATACTCATACTCTTCCTTTTTCAATATTATTGAAGCATTTATCAGGGTTA
TTGTCTCATGAGCGGATACATATTTGAATGTATTTAGAAAAATAAACAAATAGGGGTTCCGCGCACATTT
CCCCGAAAAGTGCCACCTGACGTC
Features (pLannotate 1.2.2; 25 found; start..end, strand, type, name):
     28..80      -  misc_feature   bom (fragment): basis of mobility region from pBR322
    235..614     +  enhancer       CMV enhancer: human cytomegalovirus immediate early enhancer
    615..818     +  promoter       CMV promoter: human cytomegalovirus (CMV) immediate early promoter
    814..847     +  LTR            5' LTR (truncated) (fragment): truncated 5' long terminal repeat (LTR) from HIV-1
    863..881     +  promoter       T7 promoter: promoter for bacteriophage T7 RNA polymerase
    922..942     +  CDS            capTEV™ (fragment): composite tag for in vivo biotinylation, TEV protease cleavage, and 6xHis tagging
    943..975     +  CDS            T7 tag (gene 10 leader): leader peptide from bacteriophage T7 gene 10 promotes efficient translation in E. coli
    979..1002    +  CDS            Xpress™ tag: Xpress™ epitope tag, including an enterokinase recognition and cleavage site
   1087..1809    +  CDS            cEGFP: cEGFP is a basic (constitutively fluorescent) green fluorescent protein published in 2008, derived from Aequorea victoria.
   1819..2241    +  CDS            RAD53 (fragment): RAD53_YEAST - Also known as MEC2, SAD1, SPK1. Experimental evidence at protein level: Swiss-Prot protein existence level 1. Controls S-phase checkpoint as well as G1 and G2 DNA damage checkpoints. Phosphorylates proteins on serine, threonine, and tyrosine. Prevents entry into anaphase and mitotic exit after DNA damage via regulation of the Polo kinase CDC5. Seems to be involved in the phosphorylation of RPH1. From Saccharomyces cerevisiae (strain ATCC 204508 / S288c) (Baker's yeast).
   2305..2323    -  promoter       SP6 promoter: promoter for bacteriophage SP6 RNA polymerase
   2349..2573    +  polyA_signal   bGH poly(A) signal: bovine growth hormone polyadenylation signal
   2577..2598    +  promoter       SV40 promoter (fragment): SV40 enhancer and early promoter
   2619..3047    +  rep_origin     f1 ori (sequence partly withheld): f1 bacteriophage origin of replication; arrow indicates direction of (+) strand synthesis
   3061..3390    +  promoter       SV40 promoter: SV40 enhancer and early promoter
   3457..4248    +  CDS            neo: KKA2_KLEPN - Also known as kan, nptII. Experimental evidence at protein level: Swiss-Prot protein existence level 1. Resistance to kanamycin, neomycin, paromomycin, ribostamycin, butirosin and gentamicin B. From Klebsiella pneumoniae.
   4272..4430    +  CDS            ble (fragment): BLE_KLEPN - Experimental evidence at protein level: Swiss-Prot protein existence level 1. Binding protein with a strong affinity to the bleomycin family of antibiotics. Binds to CL990; an antimitotic-antibiotic compound. From Klebsiella pneumoniae.
   4425..4546    +  polyA_signal   SV40 poly(A) signal: SV40 polyadenylation signal
   4619..4635    -  protein_bind   lac operator: The lac repressor binds to the lac operator to inhibit transcription in E. coli. This inhibition can be relieved by adding lactose or isopropyl-β-D-thiogalactopyranoside (IPTG). lac repressor encoded by lacI
   4643..4673    -  promoter       lac promoter: promoter for the E. coli lac operon
   4688..4709    -  protein_bind   CAP binding site: CAP binding activates transcription in the presence of cAMP. E. coli catabolite activator protein
   4722..4814    -  CDS            lacI (fragment): lac repressor; lacI; The lac repressor binds to the lac operator to inhibit transcription in E. coli. This inhibition can be relieved by adding lactose or isopropyl-β-D-thiogalactopyranoside (IPTG).
   4997..5585    -  rep_origin     ori: high-copy-number ColE1/pMB1/pBR322/pUC origin of replication
   5756..6616    -  CDS            AmpR: β-lactamase; bla; confers resistance to ampicillin, carbenicillin, and related antibiotics
   6617..6721    -  promoter       AmpR promoter: bla
