[The description below was written by a language model from this plasmid's Addgene catalogue record and pLannotate feature annotations shown in this document.]
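Description:
pcDNA3-blueCKAR is a mammalian expression plasmid built on the Invitrogen pcDNA3 backbone that encodes blueCKAR, a synthetic, genetically encoded biosensor for protein kinase C (PKC) activity based on a circularly permuted blue fluorescent protein (cpBFP). The plasmid is about 6.75 kb. It is maintained in E. coli at high copy through a ColE1/pUC-type origin with ampicillin selection (AmpR under its bla promoter), and it also carries an f1 origin. For mammalian cells, an SV40 early promoter drives a neomycin phosphotransferase gene followed by an SV40 polyadenylation signal, so stable lines can be selected with G418.

The roughly 1.2 kb sensor insert sits between retained BamHI and EcoRI sites, downstream of the CMV immediate early enhancer and promoter and upstream of the bovine growth hormone poly(A) signal. Flanking T7 and SP6 promoters are standard backbone elements. The open reading frame begins with backbone-derived N-terminal 6xHis, T7 gene 10 leader and Xpress tags, the last including an enterokinase site. The automated annotation then shows a GFP-family coding segment, labelled cEGFP by similarity, which presumably corresponds to the cpBFP reporter. It is followed by a fragment matching yeast Rad53, which probably supplies a phosphopeptide-binding domain of the FHA type, although the record does not spell out the sensor architecture or annotate the PKC substrate sequence. In single-fluorophore kinase reporters of this kind, phosphorylation of the substrate promotes its binding to the phospho-recognition domain, and this changes the fluorescence of the circularly permuted protein. Because it occupies only one, blue, colour channel, the sensor suits live-cell imaging of PKC signalling and multiplexing with reporters of other colours.
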