Addgene plasmid #118472: pcDNA3-blueCKAR
Purpose: cpBFP-based single-color biosensor for monitoring Protein Kinase C activity.
Depositing lab: Jin Zhang. Publication: Single-fluorophore biosensors for sensitive and multiplexed detection of signalling activities. Mehta S, Zhang Y, Roth RH, Zhang JF, Mo A, Tenner B, Huganir RL, Zhang J. Nat Cell Biol. 2018 Sep 24. pii: 10.1038/s41556-018-0200-6. doi: 10.1038/s41556-018-0200-6. PubMed 30250062.
Backbone
  Vector backbone: pcDNA3
  Backbone manufacturer: Invitrogen
  Backbone size w/o insert (bp): 5517
  Total vector size (bp): 6753
  Vector type: Mammalian Expression
  Selectable markers: Neomycin (select with G418)
Growth in bacteria
  Bacterial resistance: Ampicillin, 100 μg/mL
  Growth temperature: 37°C
  Growth strain: DH5alpha
  Copy number: High Copy
Gene/Insert
  Gene/Insert name: blueCKAR
  Species: Synthetic
  Insert size (bp): 1236
  Promoter: CMV
  Tag / fusion protein: 6xHIS (N terminal on backbone); T7 tag (gene 10 leader) (N terminal on backbone); Xpress (TM) tag (N terminal on backbone)
  Cloning method: Restriction Enzyme; 5′ cloning site BamHI (not destroyed); 3′ cloning site EcoRI (not destroyed)
  Sequencing primers: 5′ CMV forward; 3′ BGH reverse
Terms and licenses: Academic/Nonprofit Terms; Industry Terms: Not Available to Industry
How to cite: pcDNA3-blueCKAR was a gift from Jin Zhang (Addgene plasmid # 118472 ; http://n2t.net/addgene:118472 ; RRID:Addgene_118472)
